Addgene plasmid #136171: pCDNA4.TO-ORF7-2xCSTREP
Purpose: Expresses C-terminally strep tagged Kaposi's Sarcoma Associated Herpesvirus (KSHV) ORF7
Depositing lab: Britt Glaunsinger. Depositing organization: University of California, Berkeley. Publication: Global mapping of herpesvirus-host protein complexes reveals a transcription strategy for late genes. Davis ZH, Verschueren E, Jang GM, Kleffman K, Johnson JR, Park J, Von Dollen J, Maher MC, Johnson T, Newton W, Jager S, Shales M, Horner J, Hernandez RD, Krogan NJ, Glaunsinger BA. Mol Cell. 2015 Jan 22;57(2):349-60. doi: 10.1016/j.molcel.2014.11.026. Epub 2014 Dec 24. PubMed 25544563.
Backbone
  Vector backbone: pCDNA4.TO
  Backbone manufacturer: Invitrogen
  Vector type: Mammalian Expression
  Selectable markers: Zeocin
Growth in bacteria
  Bacterial resistance: Ampicillin, 100 μg/mL
  Growth temperature: 37°C
  Growth strain: DH5alpha
  Copy number: High Copy
Gene/Insert
  Gene/Insert name: ORF7
  Species: Kaposi's sarcoma-associated herpesvirus (KSHV)
  Promoter: CMV
  Cloning method: Restriction Enzyme; 5′ cloning site Unknown (unknown if destroyed)
  Sequencing primers: 5′ CGCAAATGGGCGGTAGGCGTG; 3′ TAGAAGGCACAGTCGAGGCT
Resource information
  A portion of this plasmid was derived from a plasmid made by: cDNA of reactivated TREx BCBL-1-RTA cells
Terms and licenses: Academic/Nonprofit Terms; Industry Terms: Not Available to Industry
How to cite: pCDNA4.TO-ORF7-2xCSTREP was a gift from Britt Glaunsinger (Addgene plasmid # 136171 ; http://n2t.net/addgene:136171 ; RRID:Addgene_136171)
