[The description below was written by a language model from this plasmid's Addgene catalogue record and pLannotate feature annotations shown in this document.]
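Description:
pCDNA4.TO-ORF7-2xCSTREP is a 7.2 kb mammalian expression plasmid built on the Invitrogen pcDNA4/TO backbone and carrying ORF7 of Kaposi's sarcoma-associated herpesvirus (KSHV). According to the record, the insert was derived from cDNA of reactivated TREx BCBL-1-RTA cells. In bacteria the plasmid is maintained at high copy through a ColE1/pUC-type origin and selected with ampicillin via the β-lactamase gene. An f1 origin is also present. For selection in mammalian cells it carries a Zeocin resistance cassette in which the Sh ble gene sits behind both the SV40 early promoter and the bacterial EM7 promoter and is followed by an SV40 polyadenylation signal.

The ORF7 coding sequence is annotated as TRM1, the tripartite terminase subunit that takes part in cleaving concatemeric viral DNA and packaging it into capsids. It is driven by the human CMV immediate-early enhancer and promoter and terminated by the bovine growth hormone polyadenylation signal. Two short tet operator matches lie immediately downstream of the CMV promoter, consistent with the TO design. In cells expressing the Tet repressor, transcription is held off until tetracycline or doxycycline is added, while in cells lacking the repressor expression is constitutive. The name and stated purpose indicate a C-terminal tandem Strep tag. The feature table does not annotate this tag separately, although there is unannotated space between the end of the ORF7 match and the polyadenylation signal. The tag allows affinity capture of the viral protein on Strep-Tactin resins, and the associated publication title points to use in purifying KSHV proteins to map virus–host protein complexes.
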