Features (pLannotate 1.2.2; 22 found; start..end, strand, type, name):
     28..80      -  misc_feature   bom (fragment): basis of mobility region from pBR322
    235..614     +  enhancer       CMV enhancer: human cytomegalovirus immediate early enhancer
    615..818     +  promoter       CMV promoter: human cytomegalovirus (CMV) immediate early promoter
    820..839     +  promoter       PLtetO-1 promoter (fragment): modified phage lambda PL promoter with tet operator sites (Lutz and Bujard, 1997)
    841..860     +  promoter       PLtetO-1 promoter (fragment): modified phage lambda PL promoter with tet operator sites (Lutz and Bujard, 1997)
    868..901     +  promoter       TRE3GV promoter (fragment): 3rd-generation Tet-responsive promoter that can be activated by binding of Tet-On® 3G, optimized for retroviral and lentiviral vectors
   1025..3109    +  CDS            TRM1: TRM1_HHV8P - Protein inferred from homology: Swiss-Prot protein existence level 3. Component of the molecular motor that translocates viral genomic DNA in empty capsid during DNA packaging. Forms a tripartite terminase complex together with TRM2 and TRM3 in the host cytoplasm. Once the complex reaches the host nucleus, it interacts with the capsid portal vertex. This portal forms a ring in which genomic DNA is translocated into the capsid. TRM1 carries an endonuclease activity that plays an important role for the cleavage of concatemeric viral DNA into unit length genomes. From Human herpesvir
   3255..3479    +  polyA_signal   bGH poly(A) signal: bovine growth hormone polyadenylation signal
   3483..3504    +  promoter       SV40 promoter (fragment): SV40 enhancer and early promoter
   3525..3953    +  rep_origin     f1 ori (sequence partly withheld): f1 bacteriophage origin of replication; arrow indicates direction of (+) strand synthesis
   3967..4296    +  promoter       SV40 promoter: SV40 enhancer and early promoter
   4344..4391    +  promoter       EM7 promoter: synthetic bacterial promoter&nbsp
   4410..4784    +  CDS            BleoR: antibiotic-binding protein; Sh ble from Streptoalloteichus hindustanus; confers resistance to bleomycin, phleomycin, and Zeocin™
   4794..4919    +  CDS            ble (fragment): BLE_KLEPN - Experimental evidence at protein level: Swiss-Prot protein existence level 1. Binding protein with a strong affinity to the bleomycin family of antibiotics. Binds to CL990; an antimitotic-antibiotic compound. From Klebsiella pneumoniae.
   4914..5035    +  polyA_signal   SV40 poly(A) signal: SV40 polyadenylation signal
   5108..5124    -  protein_bind   lac operator: The lac repressor binds to the lac operator to inhibit transcription in E. coli. This inhibition can be relieved by adding lactose or isopropyl-β-D-thiogalactopyranoside (IPTG). lac repressor encoded by lacI
   5132..5162    -  promoter       lac promoter: promoter for the E. coli lac operon
   5177..5198    -  protein_bind   CAP binding site: CAP binding activates transcription in the presence of cAMP. E. coli catabolite activator protein
   5211..5303    -  CDS            lacI (fragment): lac repressor; lacI; The lac repressor binds to the lac operator to inhibit transcription in E. coli. This inhibition can be relieved by adding lactose or isopropyl-β-D-thiogalactopyranoside (IPTG).
   5486..6074    -  rep_origin     ori: high-copy-number ColE1/pMB1/pBR322/pUC origin of replication
   6245..7105    -  CDS            AmpR: β-lactamase; bla; confers resistance to ampicillin, carbenicillin, and related antibiotics
   7106..7210    -  promoter       AmpR promoter: bla
>Addgene plasmid #136171 | pCDNA4.TO-ORF7-2xCSTREP | addgene full sequence | sequence record 267419 | Addgene NGS Result
GACGGATCGGGAGATCTCCCGATCCCCTATGGTGCACTCTCAGTACAATCTGCTCTGATGCCGCATAGTT
AAGCCAGTATCTGCTCCCTGCTTGTGTGTTGGAGGTCGCTGAGTAGTGCGCGAGCAAAATTTAAGCTACA
ACAAGGCAAGGCTTGACCGACAATTGCATGAAGAATCTGCTTAGGGTTAGGCGTTTTGCGCTGCTTCGCG
ATGTACGGGCCAGATATACGCGTTGACATTGATTATTGACTAGTTATTAATAGTAATCAATTACGGGGTC
ATTAGTTCATAGCCCATATATGGAGTTCCGCGTTACATAACTTACGGTAAATGGCCCGCCTGGCTGACCG
CCCAACGACCCCCGCCCATTGACGTCAATAATGACGTATGTTCCCATAGTAACGCCAATAGGGACTTTCC
ATTGACGTCAATGGGTGGAGTATTTACGGTAAACTGCCCACTTGGCAGTACATCAAGTGTATCATATGCC
AAGTACGCCCCCTATTGACGTCAATGACGGTAAATGGCCCGCCTGGCATTATGCCCAGTACATGACCTTA
TGGGACTTTCCTACTTGGCAGTACATCTACGTATTAGTCATCGCTATTACCATGGTGATGCGGTTTTGGC
AGTACATCAATGGGCGTGGATAGCGGTTTGACTCACGGGGATTTCCAAGTCTCCACCCCATTGACGTCAA
TGGGAGTTTGTTTTGGCACCAAAATCAACGGGACTTTCCAAAATGTCGTAACAACTCCGCCCCATTGACG
CAAATGGGCGGTAGGCGTGTACGGTGGGAGGTCTATATAAGCAGAGCTCTCCCTATCAGTGATAGAGATC
TCCCTATCAGTGATAGAGATCGTCGACGAGCTCGTTTAGTGAACCGTCAGATCGCCTGGAGACGCCATCC
ACGCTGTTTTGACCTCCATAGAAGACACCGGGACCGATCCAGCCTCCGGACTCTAGCGTTTAAACTTAAG
CTTGGTACCGAGCTCGGATCCACTAGTCCAGTGTGGTGGAATTCATGGCAAAGGAACTGGCGGCGGTCTA
TGCCGATGTGTCAGCCCTAGCCATGGACCTCTGTCTTCTTAGTTACGCAGACCCGGCAACACTGGACACT
AAAAGTCTGGCCCTCACTACAGGGAAGTTTCAGAGCCTTCACGGCACACTACTCCCCCTCCTCAGACGAC
AAAACGCACACGAATGCTCAGGTCTGTCACTAGAATTGGAGCACCTTTTGGAAAACGTGGCTGATGCTCT
GGCCACGTTGGGAGTGTGCACTAGCAGAAAACTGTCTCCAGAAGAGCATTTTTCCCTCCTGCATTTGGAC
ACAACATGCAACAAGCACCGGAGCGTTAGGTTTAATTTTTACGGAAATTGGGCCTTGGAGTTAAAGCTGT
CACTAATAAACGACGTTGAAATTTTCTTTAAACGTCTTAGTAGCGTTTTTTATTGTATAGGATCGGGCAG
TGCTCTGGAGGGTTTGGGGGAGGTATTGCGTTTCGTTGGGAAGCTGAGGGGTATCTCACCCGTACCTGGG
CCGGACCTATATGTCTCAAATCTGCCCTGCCTAGAATGCCTTCAGGAAGTGTGTCTGACTCCCAACCAGG
GCACCAGTCTGCAGGCCATGCTCCCAGACACGGCCTGCAGTCACATATGTACCCCCGCATGCGGTGAGCC
TGTCCGGGGCCTCTTTGAGAACGAGCTAAAACAGCTCGGGCTTCAAACCCCTGAGTCCATACCTACTACC
CCCTGTCAGTCCCGGGTAAGGCAAGATGATGAAATCAGACAGAGCTCTCTAATGGCGGTAGGAGATCACC
ACATTTTCGGAGAGGTGACCAGATCTGTCCTGGAAATCTCAAACCTGATCTATTGGAGCTCTGGCCACTC
GGATGCCACCTGCGACGGAGACAGAGACTGCTCTCACCTGGCCTCGCTGTTTACTCACGAGGCTGACATG
CATAAAAGGCGCGTCGACCTGGCCGGATGCTTGGGCGAACGCGGCACGCCCAAACACTTTTTTGACTGCT
TTCGCCCAGACTCCCTAGAAACCCTTTTCTGTGGTGGTCTTTTTAGCTCCGTGGAGGACACCATAGAAAG
TCTCCAAAAGGACTGCTCTTCTGCCTTCTACCAACAGGTAAACTACACTACTGCACTGCAAAAACAGAAC
GAGTTTTACGTCCGACTCAGCAAACTGCTGGCAGCTGGTCAGCTAAATTTGGGCAAATGTTCCACTGAAA
GTTGCCCATCCGAGGCCCGTAGGCAGCTGGTAGGTGGGGGCAAACCAGAGGAAGTGCTGAGGGATGCAAA
ACACCGGCAAGAACTATACCTTCAGAAAGTGGCACGCGACGGTTTTAAAAAACTCTCTGATTGTATAAGA
CACCAGGGCCACATCCTGTCTCAGACCCTGGGTCTAAGACTGTGGGGGTCTGTCATCTACAACGAGGCAT
CTGCCCTACAAAACCACTTTTTACACAGAGCACAGTTCATATCCCTCCCCTGGCAGGACCTGACGGTCGA
CTGTCCAACGCGGTTTGAAAATTCTAAATATATCAAAAATTCTCTGTACTGCCAGCGTCTGGGGCGGGAA
CACGTAGAGATCCTGACACTGGAGTTCTACAAACTTATCACGGGCCCGCTGTCAAAGCGACATACTTTAT
TTCCCAGTCCTCCAAATGTGACGCTGGCTCAGTGCTTCGAGGCTGCGGGCATGCTTCCCCATCAAAAGAT
GATGGTATCAGAGATGATCTGGCCCAGCATAGAGCCGAAGGACTGGATAGAGCCCAACTTCAACCAGTTC
TATAGCTTTGAGAATCAAGACATAAACCATCTGCAAAAGAGAGCTTGGGAATATATCAGAGAGCTGGTAT
TATCGGTTTCTCTGTACAACAGAACTTGGGAGAGGGAGCTAAAAATACTTCTCACGCCTCAGGGCTCACC
GGGGTTTGAGGAACCGAAACCCGCAGGACTCACAACGGGGCTGTACCTAACATTTGAGACATCTGCGCCC
TTGGTGTTGGTGGATAAAAAATATGGCTGGATATTTAAAGACCTGTACGCCCTTCTGTACCACCACCTGC
AATTGAGCAACCACAATGACTCCCAGGTCTCGGGGCGGCCGCTCGAGGGAGGCGGTGGATGGAGCCACCC
CCAGTTCGAGAAGGGCGGCGGCAGCGGCGGCGGCAGCGGCGGCGGCAGCTGGAGCCACCCCCAGTTCGAG
AAGGGGCCCGTTTAAACCCGCTGATCAGCCTCGACTGTGCCTTCTAGTTGCCAGCCATCTGTTGTTTGCC
CCTCCCCCGTGCCTTCCTTGACCCTGGAAGGTGCCACTCCCACTGTCCTTTCCTAATAAAATGAGGAAAT
TGCATCGCATTGTCTGAGTAGGTGTCATTCTATTCTGGGGGGTGGGGTGGGGCAGGACAGCAAGGGGGAG
GATTGGGAAGACAATAGCAGGCATGCTGGGGATGCGGTGGGCTCTATGGCTTCTGAGGCGGAAAGAACCA
GCTGGGGCTCTAGGGGGTATCCCC
[124 nt withheld, positions 3525-3648]
C
[91 nt withheld, positions 3650-3740]
A
[49 nt withheld, positions 3742-3790]
CCTTTGACGTTGGAGTCCACGTTCTTT
[37 nt withheld, positions 3818-3854]
ACCCTATCTCGGTCTATTCTTTTGATTTATAAGGGATTTTGCCGATTTCGGCCTATTGGTTAAAAAATGA
GCTGATTTAACAAAAATTTAACGCGAATTAATTCTGTGGAATGTGTGTCAGTTAGGGTGTGGAAAGTCCC
CAGGCTCCCCAGCAGGCAGAAGTATGCAAAGCATGCATCTCAATTAGTCAGCAACCAGGTGTGGAAAGTC
CCCAGGCTCCCCAGCAGGCAGAAGTATGCAAAGCATGCATCTCAATTAGTCAGCAACCATAGTCCCGCCC
CTAACTCCGCCCATCCCGCCCCTAACTCCGCCCAGTTCCGCCCATTCTCCGCCCCATGGCTGACTAATTT
TTTTTATTTATGCAGAGGCCGAGGCCGCCTCTGCCTCTGAGCTATTCCAGAAGTAGTGAGGAGGCTTTTT
TGGAGGCCTAGGCTTTTGCAAAAAGCTCCCGGGAGCTTGTATATCCATTTTCGGATCTGATCAGCACGTG
TTGACAATTAATCATCGGCATAGTATATCGGCATAGTATAATACGACAAGGTGAGGAACTAAACCATGGC
CAAGTTGACCAGTGCCGTTCCGGTGCTCACCGCGCGCGACGTCGCCGGAGCGGTCGAGTTCTGGACCGAC
CGGCTCGGGTTCTCCCGGGACTTCGTGGAGGACGACTTCGCCGGTGTGGTCCGGGACGACGTGACCCTGT
TCATCAGCGCGGTCCAGGACCAGGTGGTGCCGGACAACACCCTGGCCTGGGTGTGGGTGCGCGGCCTGGA
CGAGCTGTACGCCGAGTGGTCGGAGGTCGTGTCCACGAACTTCCGGGACGCCTCCGGGCCGGCCATGACC
GAGATCGGCGAGCAGCCGTGGGGGCGGGAGTTCGCCCTGCGCGACCCGGCCGGCAACTGCGTGCACTTCG
TGGCCGAGGAGCAGGACTGACACGTGCTACGAGATTTCGATTCCACCGCCGCCTTCTATGAAAGGTTGGG
CTTCGGAATCGTTTTCCGGGACGCCGGCTGGATGATCCTCCAGCGCGGGGATCTCATGCTGGAGTTCTTC
GCCCACCCCAACTTGTTTATTGCAGCTTATAATGGTTACAAATAAAGCAATAGCATCACAAATTTCACAA
ATAAAGCATTTTTTTCACTGCATTCTAGTTGTGGTTTGTCCAAACTCATCAATGTATCTTATCATGTCTG
TATACCGTCGACCTCTAGCTAGAGCTTGGCGTAATCATGGTCATAGCTGTTTCCTGTGTGAAATTGTTAT
CCGCTCACAATTCCACACAACATACGAGCCGGAAGCATAAAGTGTAAAGCCTGGGGTGCCTAATGAGTGA
GCTAACTCACATTAATTGCGTTGCGCTCACTGCCCGCTTTCCAGTCGGGAAACCTGTCGTGCCAGCTGCA
TTAATGAATCGGCCAACGCGCGGGGAGAGGCGGTTTGCGTATTGGGCGCTCTTCCGCTTCCTCGCTCACT
GACTCGCTGCGCTCGGTCGTTCGGCTGCGGCGAGCGGTATCAGCTCACTCAAAGGCGGTAATACGGTTAT
CCACAGAATCAGGGGATAACGCAGGAAAGAACATGTGAGCAAAAGGCCAGCAAAAGGCCAGGAACCGTAA
AAAGGCCGCGTTGCTGGCGTTTTTCCATAGGCTCCGCCCCCCTGACGAGCATCACAAAAATCGACGCTCA
AGTCAGAGGTGGCGAAACCCGACAGGACTATAAAGATACCAGGCGTTTCCCCCTGGAAGCTCCCTCGTGC
GCTCTCCTGTTCCGACCCTGCCGCTTACCGGATACCTGTCCGCCTTTCTCCCTTCGGGAAGCGTGGCGCT
TTCTCATAGCTCACGCTGTAGGTATCTCAGTTCGGTGTAGGTCGTTCGCTCCAAGCTGGGCTGTGTGCAC
GAACCCCCCGTTCAGCCCGACCGCTGCGCCTTATCCGGTAACTATCGTCTTGAGTCCAACCCGGTAAGAC
ACGACTTATCGCCACTGGCAGCAGCCACTGGTAACAGGATTAGCAGAGCGAGGTATGTAGGCGGTGCTAC
AGAGTTCTTGAAGTGGTGGCCTAACTACGGCTACACTAGAAGAACAGTATTTGGTATCTGCGCTCTGCTG
AAGCCAGTTACCTTCGGAAAAAGAGTTGGTAGCTCTTGATCCGGCAAACAAACCACCGCTGGTAGCGGTG
GTTTTTTTGTTTGCAAGCAGCAGATTACGCGCAGAAAAAAAGGATCTCAAGAAGATCCTTTGATCTTTTC
TACGGGGTCTGACGCTCAGTGGAACGAAAACTCACGTTAAGGGATTTTGGTCATGAGATTATCAAAAAGG
ATCTTCACCTAGATCCTTTTAAATTAAAAATGAAGTTTTAAATCAATCTAAAGTATATATGAGTAAACTT
GGTCTGACAGTTACCAATGCTTAATCAGTGAGGCACCTATCTCAGCGATCTGTCTATTTCGTTCATCCAT
AGTTGCCTGACTCCCCGTCGTGTAGATAACTACGATACGGGAGGGCTTACCATCTGGCCCCAGTGCTGCA
ATGATACCGCGAGACCCACGCTCACCGGCTCCAGATTTATCAGCAATAAACCAGCCAGCCGGAAGGGCCG
AGCGCAGAAGTGGTCCTGCAACTTTATCCGCCTCCATCCAGTCTATTAATTGTTGCCGGGAAGCTAGAGT
AAGTAGTTCGCCAGTTAATAGTTTGCGCAACGTTGTTGCCATTGCTACAGGCATCGTGGTGTCACGCTCG
TCGTTTGGTATGGCTTCATTCAGCTCCGGTTCCCAACGATCAAGGCGAGTTACATGATCCCCCATGTTGT
GCAAAAAAGCGGTTAGCTCCTTCGGTCCTCCGATCGTTGTCAGAAGTAAGTTGGCCGCAGTGTTATCACT
CATGGTTATGGCAGCACTGCATAATTCTCTTACTGTCATGCCATCCGTAAGATGCTTTTCTGTGACTGGT
GAGTACTCAACCAAGTCATTCTGAGAATAGTGTATGCGGCGACCGAGTTGCTCTTGCCCGGCGTCAATAC
GGGATAATACCGCGCCACATAGCAGAACTTTAAAAGTGCTCATCATTGGAAAACGTTCTTCGGGGCGAAA
ACTCTCAAGGATCTTACCGCTGTTGAGATCCAGTTCGATGTAACCCACTCGTGCACCCAACTGATCTTCA
GCATCTTTTACTTTCACCAGCGTTTCTGGGTGAGCAAAAACAGGAAGGCAAAATGCCGCAAAAAAGGGAA
TAAGGGCGACACGGAAATGTTGAATACTCATACTCTTCCTTTTTCAATATTATTGAAGCATTTATCAGGG
TTATTGTCTCATGAGCGGATACATATTTGAATGTATTTAGAAAAATAAACAAATAGGGGTTCCGCGCACA
TTTCCCCGAAAAGTGCCACCTGACGTC
